>Addgene plasmid #200010 | QUAS-jGCaMP7s-T2A-tdTomato | addgene full sequence | sequence record 392968 | Addgene NGS Result
CTAAATTGTAAGCGTTAATATTTTGTTAAAATTCGCGTTAAATTTTTGTTAAATCAGCTCATTTTTTAAC
CAATAGGCCGAAATCGGCAAAATCCCTTATAAATCAAAAGAATAGACCGAGATAGGGT
[37 nt withheld, positions 129-165]
AAAGAACGTGGACTCCAACGTCAAAGG
[49 nt withheld, positions 193-241]
T
[91 nt withheld, positions 243-333]
G
[124 nt withheld, positions 335-458]
CCCATTCGCCATTCAGGCTGCGCAACTGTTGGGAAGGGCGATCGGTGCGGGCCTCTTCGCTATTACGCCA
GCTGGCGAAAGGGGGATGTGCTGCAAGGCGATTAAGTTGGGTAACGCCAGGGTTTTCCCAGTCACGACGT
TGTAAAACGACGGCCAGTGAGCGCGCCTCGTTCATTCACGTTTTTGAACCCGTGGAGGACGGGCAGACTC
GCGGTGCAAATGTGTTTTACAGCGTGATGGAGCAGATGAAGATGCTCGACACGCTGCAGAACACGCAGCT
AGATTAACCCTAGAAAGATAATCATATTGTGACGTACGTTAAAGATAATCATGTGTAAAATTGACGCATG
TGTTTTATCGGTCTGTATATCGAGGTTTATTTATTAATTTGAATAGATATTAAGTTTTATTATATTTACA
CTTACATACTAATAATAAATTCAACAAACAATTTATTTATGTTTATTTATTTATTAAAAAAAACAAAAAC
TCAAAATTTCTTCTATAAAGTAACAAAACTTTTATCGAATTCCTGCAGCCCGGGGGATCCACTAGTTCTA
GTGTTCCCACAATGGTTAATTCGAGCTCGCCCGGGGATCTAATTCAATTAGAGACTAATTCAATTAGAGC
TAATTCAATTAGGATCCAAGCTTATCGATTTCGAACCCTCGACCGCCGGAGTATAAATAGAGGCGCTTCG
TCTACGGAGCGACAATTCAATTCAAACAAGCAAAGTGAACACGTCGCTAAGCGAAAGCTAAGCAAATAAA
CAAGCGCAGCTGAACAAGCTAAACAATCGGGGTACCGCTAGAGTCGACGGTACGATCCACCGGTCGCCAC
CATGGTGAGCAAGGGCGAGGAGCTGTTCACCGGGGTGGTGCCCATCCTGGTCGAGCTGGACGGCGACGTA
AACGGCCACAAGTTCAGCGTGTCCGGCGAGGGCGAGGGCGATGCCACCTACGGCAAGCTGACCCTGAAGT
TCATCTGCACCACCGGCAAGCTGCCCGTGCCCTGGCCCACCCTCGTGACCACCCTGACCTGGGGCGTGCA
GTGCTTCAGCCGCTACCCCGACCACATGAAGCAGCACGACTTCTTCAAGTCCGCCATGCCCGAAGGCTAC
GTCCAGGAGCGCACCATCTTCTTCAAGGACGACGGCAACTACAAGACCCGCGCCGAGGTGAAGTTCGAGG
GCGACACCCTGGTGAACCGCATCGAGCTGAAGGGCATCGACTTCAAGGAGGACGGCAACATCCTGGGGCA
CAAGCTGGAGTACAACTACATCAGCCACAACGTCTATATCACCGCCGACAAGCAGAAGAACGGCATCAAG
GCCAACTTCAAGATCCGCCACAACATCGAGGACGGCAGCGTGCAGCTCGCCGACCACTACCAGCAGAACA
CCCCCATCGGCGACGGCCCCGTGCTGCTGCCCGACAACCACTACCTGAGCACCCAGTCCGCCCTGAGCAA
AGACCCCAACGAGAAGCGCGATCACATGGTCCTGCTGGAGTTCGTGACCGCCGCCGGGATCACTCTCGGC
ATGGACGAGCTGTACAAGTAAAGCGGCCGCGACTCTAGATCATAATCAGCCATACCACATTTGTAGAGGT
TTTACTTGCTTTAAAAAACCTCCCACACCTCCCCCTGAACCTGAAACATAAAATGAATGCAATTGTTGTT
GTTAACTTGTTTATTGCAGCTTATAATGGTTACAAATAAAGCAATAGCATCACAAATTTCACAAATAAAG
CATTTTTTTCACTGCATTCTAGTTGTGGTTTGTCCAAACTCATCAATGTATCTTAAAGCTTATCGATACG
CGTACGGCACTAGAGCGGCCGCCACCGCGGTCACGTGTCACTGGGTCAGTGGGTAATCGCTTATCCTCGG
ATAAACAATTATCCTCACGGGTAATCGCTTATCCGCTCGGGTAATCGCTTATCCTCGGGTAATCGCTTAT
CCTTGGGTAATCGCTTATCCTCGGATAAACAATTATCCTCACGGGTAATCGCTTATCCGCTCGGGTAATC
GCTTATCCTCGGGTAATCGCTTATCCTTGGGTAATCGCTTATCCTCGGATAAACAATTATCCTCACGGGT
AATCGCTTATCCGCTCGGGTAATCGCTTATCCTCGGGTAATCGCTTATCCTTTCACGTTGGGACTCAGTG
AGGAGGACCTGAATTCCTGCAGCCCGAGCGGAGACTCTAGCGAGCGCCGGAGTATAAATAGAGGCGCTTC
GTCTACGGAGCGACAATTCAATTCAAACAAGCAAAGTGAACACGTCGCTAAGCGAAAGCTAAGCAAATAA
ACAAGCGCAGCTGAACAAGCTAAACAATCTGCAGTAAAGTGCAAGTTAAAGTGAATCAATTAAAAGTAAC
CAGCAACCAAGTAAATCAACTGCAACTACTGAAATCTGCCAAGAAGTAATTATTGAATACAAGAAGAGAA
CTCTGAATAGGGAATTGGGAATTCGTTAACAGATCGGGGGATCAATTCGTTAACAGATCTGCGGCCGCGG
CTCGAGCAAAATGGGCTCACATCATCACCACCACCACGGAATGGCTAGCATGACGGGCGGACAACAGATG
GGCCGCGATCTGTACGATGATGATGATAAGGACCTGGCGACAATGGTTGACAGCAGCCGGCGCAAGTGGA
ACAAAACAGGACATGCAGTCAGAGTCATTGGCCGCCTTTCCTCACTGGAAAACGTCTACATAAAGGCGGA
TAAGCAGAAGAACGGTATCAAAGCCAATTTCCATATCCGCCACAACATCGAAGATGGCGGAGTGCAGCTC
GCATACCACTACCAACAGAATACGCCAATCGGAGACGGCCCCGTGCTGCTGCCCGACAACCATTACCTGA
GTGTTCAGTCGAAGCTTAGCAAGGACCCAAACGAAAAACGAGATCATATGGTTCTGCTGGAATTTGTGAC
TGCTGCTGGTATTACCCTGGGCATGGATGAACTCTATAAGGGTGGAACGGGAGGCTCCATGGTTAGCAAA
GGCGAGGAGCTGTTCACTGGCGTCGTGCCGATCCTGGTCGAGTTGGACGGAGATGTTAATGGACACAAAT
TCAGTGTGAGTGGCGAGGGCGAGGGCGATGCGACATACGGCAAGTTGACCTTGAAGTTCATTTGCACCAC
CGGTAAACTGCCAGTACCCTGGCCCACGCTGGTCACCACGCTCACCTATGGCGTCCAGTGCTTCTCTCGT
TATCCGGATCACATGAAGCAGCATGATTTCTTCAAGTCCGCCATGCCTGAGGGGTACATTCAAGAGCGAA
CAATCTTCTTCAAGGACGACGGCAATTACAAGACCAGAGCCGAAGTGAAGTTTGAAGGCGATACACTAGT
GAACCGCATCGAGCTAAAGGGTATTGATTTTAAGGAGGATGGCAACATCTTGGGCCACAAGCTGGAGTAC
AACCTTCCCGATCAGCTAACCGAGGAGCAGATCGCGGAGTTCAAGGAACTGTTTTCGCTGTTCGACAAAG
ATGGTGATGGTACGATTACCACGAAGGAATTGGGAACAGTGATGCGGTCCCTGGGGCAGAACCCCACCGA
GGCCGAGCTGCAGGATATGATAAACGAGGTGGATGCTGATGGTGACGGCACGATTGATTTTCCCGAGTTC
TTGACCATGATGGCCCGAAAGATGAAGTACCGCGATACAGAGGAGGAGATTAGGGAGGCATTCGGTGTGT
TCGACAAGGACGGCAATGGATACATTAGTGCAGCAGAGTTGCGCCACGTTATGACTAACCTGGGTGAGAA
GTTGACTGACGAAGAGGTCGATGAGATGATTAGGGAAGCCGATATTGACGGCGATGGCCAGGTGAACTAT
GAGGAATTCGTACAAATGATGACCGCCAAAGGATCGGGAGAGGGCCGCGGCTCCCTGCTGACCTGCGGCG
ACGTGGAGGAGAACCCCGGCCCCTCCGGATCGATGGTGAGCAAGGGCGAGGAGGTCATCAAAGAGTTCAT
GCGCTTCAAGGTGCGCATGGAGGGCTCCATGAACGGCCACGAGTTCGAGATCGAGGGCGAGGGCGAGGGC
CGCCCCTACGAGGGCACCCAGACCGCCAAGCTGAAGGTGACCAAGGGCGGCCCCCTGCCCTTCGCCTGGG
ACATCCTGTCCCCCCAGTTCATGTACGGCTCCAAGGCGTACGTGAAGCACCCCGCCGACATCCCCGATTA
CAAGAAGCTGTCCTTCCCCGAGGGCTTCAAGTGGGAGCGCGTGATGAACTTCGAGGACGGCGGTCTGGTG
ACCGTGACCCAGGACTCCTCCCTGCAGGACGGCACGCTGATCTACAAGGTGAAGATGCGCGGCACCAACT
TCCCCCCCGACGGCCCCGTAATGCAGAAGAAGACCATGGGCTGGGAGGCCTCCACCGAGCGCCTGTACCC
CCGCGACGGCGTGCTGAAGGGCGAGATCCACCAGGCCCTGAAGCTGAAGGACGGCGGCCACTACCTGGTG
GAGTTCAAGACCATCTACATGGCCAAGAAGCCCGTGCAACTGCCCGGCTACTACTACGTGGACACCAAGC
TGGACATCACCTCCCACAACGAGGACTACACCATCGTGGAACAGTACGAGCGCTCCGAGGGCCGCCACCA
CCTGTTCCTGGGGCATGGCACCGGCAGCACCGGCAGCGGCAGCTCCGGCACCGCCTCCTCCGAGGACAAC
AACATGGCCGTCATCAAAGAGTTCATGCGCTTCAAGGTGCGCATGGAGGGCTCCATGAACGGCCACGAGT
TCGAGATCGAGGGCGAGGGCGAGGGCCGCCCCTACGAGGGCACCCAGACCGCCAAGCTGAAGGTGACCAA
GGGCGGCCCCCTGCCCTTCGCCTGGGACATCCTGTCCCCCCAGTTCATGTACGGCTCCAAGGCGTACGTG
AAGCACCCCGCCGACATCCCCGATTACAAGAAGCTGTCCTTCCCCGAGGGCTTCAAGTGGGAGCGCGTGA
TGAACTTCGAGGACGGCGGTCTGGTGACCGTGACCCAGGACTCCTCCCTGCAGGACGGCACGCTGATCTA
CAAGGTGAAGATGCGCGGCACCAACTTCCCCCCCGACGGCCCCGTAATGCAGAAGAAGACCATGGGCTGG
GAGGCCTCCACCGAGCGCCTGTACCCCCGCGACGGCGTGCTGAAGGGCGAGATCCACCAGGCCCTGAAGC
TGAAGGACGGCGGCCACTACCTGGTGGAGTTCAAGACCATCTACATGGCCAAGAAGCCCGTGCAACTGCC
CGGCTACTACTACGTGGACACCAAGCTGGACATCACCTCCCACAACGAGGACTACACCATCGTGGAACAG
TACGAGCGCTCCGAGGGCCGCCACCACCTGTTCCTGTACGGCATGGACGAGCTGTACAAGGATCTTTGTG
AAGGAACCTTACTTCTGTGGTGTGACATAATTGGACAAACTACCTACAGAGATTTAAAGCTCTAAGGTAA
ATATAAAATTTTTAAGTGTATAATGTGTTAAACTACTGATTCTAATTGTTTGTGTATTTTAGATTCCAAC
CTATGGAACTGATGAATGGGAGCAGTGGTGGAATGCCTTTAATGAGGAAAACCTGTTTTGCTCAGAAGAA
ATGCCATCTAGTGATGATGAGGCTACTGCTGACTCTCAACATTCTACTCCTCCAAAAAAGAAGAGAAAGG
TAGAAGACCCCAAGGACTTTCCTTCAGAATTGCTAAGTTTTTTGAGTCATGCTGTGTTTAGTAATAGAAC
TCTTGCTTGCTTTGCTATTTACACCACAAAGGAAAAAGCTGCACTGCTATACAAGAAAATTATGGAAAAA
TATTTGATGTATAGTGCCTTGACTAGAGATCATAATCAGCCATACCACATTTGTAGAGGTTTTACTTGCT
TTAAAAAACCTCCCACACCTCCCCCTGAACCTGAAACATAAAATGAATGCAATTGTTGTTGTTAACTTGT
TTATTGCAGCTTATAATGGTTACAAATAAAGCAATAGCATCACAAATTTCACAAATAAAGCATTTTTTTC
ACTGCATTCTAGTTGTGGTTTGTCCAAACTCATCAATGTATCTTATCATGTCTGGATCGATATCTATAAC
AAGAAAATATATATATAATAAGTTATCACGTAAGTAGAACATGAAATAACAATATAATTATCGTATGAGT
TAAATCTTAAAAGTCACGTAAAAGATAATCATGCGTCATTTTGACTCACGCGGTCGTTATAGTTCAAAAT
CAGTGACACTTACCGCATTGACAAGCACGCCTCACGGGAGCTCCAAGCGGCGACTGAGATGTCCTAAATG
CACAGCGACGGATTCGCGCTATTTAGAAAGAGAGAGCAATATTTCAAGAATGCATGCGTCAATTTTACGC
AGACTATCTTTCTAGGGTTAATCTAGCTGCATCAGGATCATATCGTCGGGTCTTTTTTCCGGCTCAGTCA
TCGCCCAAGCTGGCGCTATCTGGGCATCGGGGAGGAAGAAGCCCGTGCCTTTTCCCGCGAGGTTGAAGCG
GCATGGAAAGAGTTTGCCGAGGATGACTGCTGCTGCATTGACGTTGAGCGAAAACGCACGTTTACCATGA
TGATTCGGGAAGGTGTGGCCATGCACGCCTTTAACGGTGAACTGTTCGTTCAGGCCACCTGGGATACCAG
TTCGTCGCGGCTTTTCCGGACACAGTTCCGGATGGTCAGCCCGAAGCGCATCAGCAACCCGAACAATACC
GGCGACAGCCGGAACTGCCGTGCCGGTGTGCAGATTAATGACAGCGGTGCGGCGCTGGGATATTACGTCA
GCGAGGACGGGTATCCTGGCTGGATGCCGCAGAAATGGACATGGATACCCCGTGAGTTACCCGGCGGGCG
CGCTTGGCGTAATCATGGTCATAGCTGTTTCCTGTGTGAAATTGTTATCCGCTCACAATTCCACACAACA
TACGAGCCGGAAGCATAAAGTGTAAAGCCTGGGGTGCCTAATGAGTGAGCTAACTCACATTAATTGCGTT
GCGCTCACTGCCCGCTTTCCAGTCGGGAAACCTGTCGTGCCAGCTGCATTAATGAATCGGCCAACGCGCG
GGGAGAGGCGGTTTGCGTATTGGGCGCTCTTCCGCTTCCTCGCTCACTGACTCGCTGCGCTCGGTCGTTC
GGCTGCGGCGAGCGGTATCAGCTCACTCAAAGGCGGTAATACGGTTATCCACAGAATCAGGGGATAACGC
AGGAAAGAACATGTGAGCAAAAGGCCAGCAAAAGGCCAGGAACCGTAAAAAGGCCGCGTTGCTGGCGTTT
TTCCATAGGCTCCGCCCCCCTGACGAGCATCACAAAAATCGACGCTCAAGTCAGAGGTGGCGAAACCCGA
CAGGACTATAAAGATACCAGGCGTTTCCCCCTGGAAGCTCCCTCGTGCGCTCTCCTGTTCCGACCCTGCC
GCTTACCGGATACCTGTCCGCCTTTCTCCCTTCGGGAAGCGTGGCGCTTTCTCATAGCTCACGCTGTAGG
TATCTCAGTTCGGTGTAGGTCGTTCGCTCCAAGCTGGGCTGTGTGCACGAACCCCCCGTTCAGCCCGACC
GCTGCGCCTTATCCGGTAACTATCGTCTTGAGTCCAACCCGGTAAGACACGACTTATCGCCACTGGCAGC
AGCCACTGGTAACAGGATTAGCAGAGCGAGGTATGTAGGCGGTGCTACAGAGTTCTTGAAGTGGTGGCCT
AACTACGGCTACACTAGAAGAACAGTATTTGGTATCTGCGCTCTGCTGAAGCCAGTTACCTTCGGAAAAA
GAGTTGGTAGCTCTTGATCCGGCAAACAAACCACCGCTGGTAGCGGTGGTTTTTTTGTTTGCAAGCAGCA
GATTACGCGCAGAAAAAAAGGATCTCAAGAAGATCCTTTGATCTTTTCTACGGGGTCTGACGCTCAGTGG
AACGAAAACTCACGTTAAGGGATTTTGGTCATGAGATTATCAAAAAGGATCTTCACCTAGATCCTTTTAA
ATTAAAAATGAAGTTTTAAATCAATCTAAAGTATATATGAGTAAACTTGGTCTGACAGTTACCAATGCTT
AATCAGTGAGGCACCTATCTCAGCGATCTGTCTATTTCGTTCATCCATAGTTGCCTGACTCCCCGTCGTG
TAGATAACTACGATACGGGAGGGCTTACCATCTGGCCCCAGTGCTGCAATGATACCGCGAGACCCACGCT
CACCGGCTCCAGATTTATCAGCAATAAACCAGCCAGCCGGAAGGGCCGAGCGCAGAAGTGGTCCTGCAAC
TTTATCCGCCTCCATCCAGTCTATTAATTGTTGCCGGGAAGCTAGAGTAAGTAGTTCGCCAGTTAATAGT
TTGCGCAACGTTGTTGCCATTGCTACAGGCATCGTGGTGTCACGCTCGTCGTTTGGTATGGCTTCATTCA
GCTCCGGTTCCCAACGATCAAGGCGAGTTACATGATCCCCCATGTTGTGCAAAAAAGCGGTTAGCTCCTT
CGGTCCTCCGATCGTTGTCAGAAGTAAGTTGGCCGCAGTGTTATCACTCATGGTTATGGCAGCACTGCAT
AATTCTCTTACTGTCATGCCATCCGTAAGATGCTTTTCTGTGACTGGTGAGTACTCAACCAAGTCATTCT
GAGAATAGTGTATGCGGCGACCGAGTTGCTCTTGCCCGGCGTCAATACGGGATAATACCGCGCCACATAG
CAGAACTTTAAAAGTGCTCATCATTGGAAAACGTTCTTCGGGGCGAAAACTCTCAAGGATCTTACCGCTG
TTGAGATCCAGTTCGATGTAACCCACTCGTGCACCCAACTGATCTTCAGCATCTTTTACTTTCACCAGCG
TTTCTGGGTGAGCAAAAACAGGAAGGCAAAATGCCGCAAAAAAGGGAATAAGGGCGACACGGAAATGTTG
AATACTCATACTCTTCCTTTTTCAATATTATTGAAGCATTTATCAGGGTTATTGTCTCATGAGCGGATAC
ATATTTGAATGTATTTAGAAAAATAAACAAATAGGGGTTCCGCGCACATTTCCCCGAAAAGTGCCAC
Features (pLannotate 1.2.2; 26 found; start..end, strand, type, name):
     30..458     -  rep_origin     f1 ori (sequence partly withheld): f1 bacteriophage origin of replication; arrow indicates direction of (+) strand synthesis
    463..618     -  CDS            lacZα (fragment): LacZα fragment of β-galactosidase; lacZ fragment
    620..739     +  CDS            B (fragment): PORTL_LAMBD - Experimental evidence at protein level: Swiss-Prot protein existence level 1. Forms the portal vertex of the capsid (PubMed:6228056, PubMed:6232391). This portal plays critical roles in head assembly, genome packaging, neck/tail attachment, and genome ejection (Probable). The portal protein multimerizes as a single ring-shaped homododecamer arranged around a central channel (PubMed:6232391). Binds to the terminase subunits to form the packaging machine (PubMed:7799432). From Escherichia phage lambda (Bacteriophage lambda).
    981..1019    -  misc_feature   MCS (fragment): pBluescript multiple cloning site
   1134..1256    +  promoter       hsp70 promoter (fragment): Drosophila melanogaster hsp70Bb promoter
   1300..2019    +  CDS            ECFP: enhanced CFP mammalian codon-optimized
   2036..2119    +  CDS            large T antigen (fragment): large T antigen from SV40 (simian virus 40)
   2142..2263    +  polyA_signal   SV40 poly(A) signal: SV40 polyadenylation signal
   2288..2309    -  misc_feature   MCS (fragment): pBluescript multiple cloning site
   2675..2913    +  promoter       hsp70 promoter: Drosophila melanogaster hsp70Bb promoter
   2992..4248    +  CDS            GCaMP2 (fragment): GCaMP2 is a basic (constitutively fluorescent) green fluorescent protein published in 2006, derived from Aequorea victoria.
   4411..5838    +  CDS            tdTomato: tdTomato is a basic (constitutively fluorescent) orange fluorescent protein published in 2004, derived from Discosoma sp.. It is reported to be a somewhat slowly-maturing tandem dimer with low acid sensitivity.
   5839..5913    +  CDS            small t antigen (fragment): SV40 (simian virus 40) small t antigen
   5915..5980    +  intron         small t intron: SV40 (simian virus 40) small t antigen intron
   6110..6130    +  CDS            SV40 NLS: nuclear localization signal of SV40 (simian virus 40) large T antigen
   6137..6271    +  CDS            LT_POVHA (fragment): Protein inferred from homology: Swiss-Prot protein existence level 3. Isoform large T antigen is a key early protein essential for both driving viral replication and inducing cellular transformation. Plays a role in viral genome replication by driving entry of quiescent cells into the cell cycle and by autoregulating the synthesis of viral early mRNA. Displays highly oncogenic activities by corrupting the host cellular checkpoint mechanisms that guard cell division and the transcription, replication, and repair of DNA. Participates in the modulation of cellular gene expression preceeding viral
   6296..6379    +  CDS            large T antigen (fragment): large T antigen from SV40 (simian virus 40)
   6402..6536    +  polyA_signal   SV40 poly(A) signal: SV40 polyadenylation signal
   6855..7322    +  CDS            B (fragment): PORTL_LAMBD - Experimental evidence at protein level: Swiss-Prot protein existence level 1. Forms the portal vertex of the capsid (PubMed:6228056, PubMed:6232391). This portal plays critical roles in head assembly, genome packaging, neck/tail attachment, and genome ejection (Probable). The portal protein multimerizes as a single ring-shaped homododecamer arranged around a central channel (PubMed:6232391). Binds to the terminase subunits to form the packaging machine (PubMed:7799432). From Escherichia phage lambda (Bacteriophage lambda).
   7360..7376    -  protein_bind   lac operator: The lac repressor binds to the lac operator to inhibit transcription in E. coli. This inhibition can be relieved by adding lactose or isopropyl-β-D-thiogalactopyranoside (IPTG). lac repressor encoded by lacI
   7384..7414    -  promoter       lac promoter: promoter for the E. coli lac operon
   7429..7450    -  protein_bind   CAP binding site: CAP binding activates transcription in the presence of cAMP. E. coli catabolite activator protein
   7463..7555    -  CDS            lacI (fragment): lac repressor; lacI; The lac repressor binds to the lac operator to inhibit transcription in E. coli. This inhibition can be relieved by adding lactose or isopropyl-β-D-thiogalactopyranoside (IPTG).
   7738..8326    -  rep_origin     ori: high-copy-number ColE1/pMB1/pBR322/pUC origin of replication
   8497..9357    -  CDS            AmpR: β-lactamase; bla; confers resistance to ampicillin, carbenicillin, and related antibiotics
   9358..9462    -  promoter       AmpR promoter: bla
