[The description below was written by a language model from this plasmid's Addgene catalogue record and pLannotate feature annotations shown in this document.]
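Description:
QUAS-jGCaMP7s-T2A-tdTomato is an insect expression plasmid used as a piggyBac (pBac) transposition donor to make a Q-system effector strain of mosquito. Its backbone was amplified from a 15xQUAS-Syt1-tdTomato-3XP3-ECFP plasmid and has pBluescript-like bacterial elements: a high-copy ColE1/pUC origin, an f1 origin, lacZα and lac promoter/operator remnants, and an ampicillin resistance gene with its own promoter for selection in E. coli. The catalogue gives a total size of about 9.5 kb, close to the 9,485 nt sequenced record. The automated annotation does not call the piggyBac terminal repeats or the QUAS repeats. Their presence is inferred from the construct name, the parent backbone and the depositor's comments.

The payload consists of two expression units. The first is a transformation marker in which ECFP sits downstream of a fragment of the Drosophila hsp70 minimal promoter and is followed by an SV40 poly(A) signal. According to the insert name it is driven by 3xP3, an artificial eye-specific enhancer commonly used to identify transgenic insects by fluorescence. The second unit is the effector. A full hsp70 basal promoter, presumably preceded by the QUAS sites that bind the QF transcription factor, drives the calcium indicator jGCaMP7s (annotated as a GCaMP2-like sequence). This is linked by a T2A self-cleaving peptide to tdTomato and terminated by SV40 small t intron and poly(A) sequences. One transcript therefore yields an activity-dependent green signal and a separate, calcium-insensitive red protein. The depositor integrated the construct using in vitro transcribed pBac transposase mRNA and crossed the resulting line to a pan-neuronal driver to image odour-evoked activity across all glomeruli.
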