Addgene plasmid #200010: QUAS-jGCaMP7s-T2A-tdTomato
Purpose: QUAS reporter line expressing GCaMP7s calcium indicator and tdTomato, separated by T2A
Depositing lab: Carolyn McBride. Depositing organization: Princeton University. Publication: Mosquito brains encode unique features of human odour to drive host seeking. Zhao Z, Zung JL, Hinze A, Kriete AL, Iqbal A, Younger MA, Matthews BJ, Merhof D, Thiberge S, Ignell R, Strauch M, McBride CS. Nature. 2022 May;605(7911):706-712. doi: 10.1038/s41586-022-04675-4. Epub 2022 May 4. PubMed 35508661.
Backbone
  Vector backbone: ampilfied from 15xQUAS-Syt1-tdTomato-3XP3-ECFP
  Backbone size w/o insert (bp): 3377
  Total vector size (bp): 9523
  Vector type: Insect Expression
Growth in bacteria
  Bacterial resistance: Ampicillin, 100 μg/mL
  Growth temperature: 37°C
  Growth strain: NEB Stable
  Copy number: High Copy
Gene/Insert
  Gene/Insert name: 3xP3-ECFP-jGCaMP7s-td-Tomato
  Insert size (bp): 4809
Terms and licenses: Academic/Nonprofit Terms; Industry Terms: Not Available to Industry
Depositor comments: We used pBac-mediated transposition according to a previously published method to generate a QUAS-jGCaMP7s-T2A-tdTomato effector strain that could be used in concert with a pan-neuronal driver to image from all glomeruli. We generated the template for in vitro transcription of pBac mRNA via PCR amplification from a plasmid containing the pBac coding sequence (a gift from Leslie Vosshall; primers forward 5’- GAAACTAATACGACTCACTATAGGGAGAGCCGCCACATGGGTAGTTCTTTAGACGATG -3’, reverse 5’- CTTATTAGTCAGTCAGAAACAAC -3’). The PCR amplicon was purified using RNAse-free SPRI beads (Agencourt RNAclean XP, Beckman-Coulter A63987) and then used for in vitro transcription with the HiScribe T7 ARCA mRNA Kit (with tailing, NEB, E2060S). Transcription products were purified using RNAse-free SPRI beads, and eluted in Ambion nuclease-free water (Life Technologies, AM9937). The transgene plasmid was generated using the InFusion HD Kit (Clontech, 638910) and the NucleoBond Xtra Midi EF Kit (Macherey-Nagel, 740420.10). jGCaMP7s was cloned from a Drosophila melanogaster fly that contained the jGCaMP7s transgene (a gift from Mala Murthy; primers forward 5’- CGCGGCTCGAGCAAAATGGGCTCACATCATCACCA -3’, reverse 5’- GGCCCTCTCCCGATCCTTTGGCGGTCATCATTTGTACG -3’).
How to cite: QUAS-jGCaMP7s-T2A-tdTomato was a gift from Carolyn McBride (Addgene plasmid # 200010 ; http://n2t.net/addgene:200010 ; RRID:Addgene_200010)
